>Addgene plasmid #195987 | pCB24 pDEST crybb1:TagBFP | addgene full sequence | sequence record 384468 | Addgene NGS Result
CAGGAAACAGCTATGACCATGATTACGCCAAGCTATCAACTTTGTATAGAAAAGTTGAACGAGAAACGTA
AAATGATATAAATATCAATATATTAAATTAGATTTTGCATAAAAAACAGACTACATAATACTGTAAAACA
CAACATATCCAGTCACTATGGTCGACCTGCAGACTGGCTGTGTATAAGGGAGCCTGACATTTATATTCCC
CAGAACATCAGGTTAATGGCGTTTTTGATGTCATTTTCGCGGTGGCTGAGATCAGCCACTTCTTCCCCGA
TAACGGAGACCGGCACACTGGCCATATCGGTGGTCATCATGCGCCAGCTTTCATCCCCGATATGCACCAC
CGGGTAAAGTTCACGGGGGACTTTATCTGACAGCAGACGTGCACTGGCCAGGGGGATCACCATCCGTCGC
CCGGGCGTGTCAATAATATCACTCTGTACATCCACAAACAGACGATAACGGCTCTCTCTTTTATAGGTGT
AAACCTTAAACTGCATTTCACCAGCCCCTGTTCTCGTCGGCAAAGGAGCCGTTCATTTCAATAAACCGGG
CGACCTCAGCCATCCCTTCCTGATTTTCCGCTTTCCAGCGTTCGGCACGCAGACGACGGGCTTCATTCTG
CATGGTTGTGCTTACCGAACCGGAGATATTGACATCATATATGCCTTGAGCAACTGATAGCTGTCGCTGT
CAACTGTCACTGTAATACGCTGCTTCATAGCATACCTCTTTTTGACATACTTCGGGTATACATATCAGTA
TATATTCTTATACCGCAAAAATCAGCGCGCAAATACGCATACTGTTATCTGGCTTTTAGTAAGCCGGATC
CTCTAGATTACGCCCCGCCTGCCACTCATCGCAGTACTGTTGTAATTCATTAAGCATTCTGCCGACATGG
AAGCCATCACAAACGGCATGATGAACCTGAATCGCCAGCGGCATCAGCACCTTGTCGCCTTGCGTATAAT
ATTTGCCCATGGTGAAAACGGGGGCGAAGAAGTTGTCCATATTGGCCACGTTTAAATCAAAACTGGTGAA
ACTCACCCAGGGATTGGCTGAGACGAAAAACATATTCTCAATAAACCCTTTAGGGAAATAGGCCAGGTTT
TCACCGTAACACGCCACATCTTGCGAATATATGTGTAGAAACTGCCGGAAATCGTCGTGGTATTCACTCC
AGAGCGATGAAAACGTTTCAGTTTGCTCATGGAAAACGGTGTAACAAGGGTGAACACTATCCCATATCAC
CAGCTCACCGTCTTTCATTGCCATACGGAATTCCGGATGAGCATTCATCAGGCGGGCAAGAATGTGAATA
AAGGCCGGATAAAACTTGTGCTTATTTTTCTTTACGGTCTTTAAAAAGGCCGTAATATCCAGCTGAACGG
TCTGGTTATAGGTACATTGAGCAACTGACTGAAATGCCTCAAAATGTTCTTTACGATGCCATTGGGATAT
ATCAACGGTGGTATATCCAGTGATTTTTTTCTCCATTTTAGCTTCCTTAGCTCCTGAAAATCTCGACGGA
TCCTAACTCAAAATCCACACATTATACGAGCCGGAAGCATAAAGTGTAAAGCCTGGGGTGCCTAATGCGG
CCGCCATAGTGACTGGATATGTTGTGTTTTACAGTATTATGTAGTCTGTTTTTTATGCAAAATCTAATTT
AATATATTGATATTTATATCATTTTACGTTTCTCGTTCAACTTTATTATACATAGTTGATAATTCACTGG
CCGTCGTTTTACGGTACCATCGATGATGATCCAGACATGATAAGATACATTGATGAGTTTGGACAAACCA
CAACTAGAATGCAGTGAAAAAAATGCTTTATTTGTGAAATTTGTGATGCTATTGCTTTATTTGTAACCAT
TATAAGCTGCAATAAACAAGTTAACAACAACAATTGCATTCATTTTATGTTTCAGGTTCAGGGGGAGGTG
TGGGAGGTTTTTTAAAGCAAGTAAAACCTCTACAAATGTGGTATGGCTGATTATGATCCTCTAGATCAGA
TCTTCGAGCAATTGGTGCTATCATCATGACAAAGAGAAAAGAAATCAGTTATTAGAAATGAGTTATTAAA
ACTATTATGATTAGAAATATGTTTCTTTCTCTTAAACAGGATTTAAGGGGAAAATATACAGGGAGCGAAA
AATTTTGACTTCATCTGTATATACATATAATAAATAATACATCAATAAATTCCATCTAAATACGCTACCA
TATATATATATATATGTATATACACACACACACACACACCATCTAATATATGTCATGCTACATTATTAAC
TTCAGTATGAAATCTACTCTGCTCTGGAGTGTATCAGCGAGCGACTCCTCTGCTCGGATTATCATCACGT
GACCTCTGACCTGAACACAGACCTCTCTTAGCCATAGGTATACAGCCTATAGCATAGAGCTCGGGCTGAG
AGGGAAAGTGCCGCCGTCAGGGCTTTCCATTGACAGTAAAATGCTTACGGCCTTCTGGGCGATGCGATGA
CCCTGCGCTTCGGCACGGCTGAACTCTGATGACGGCGTGTTTCTATTGTCCGCCGCGCGCCGCTGTGCTG
CCCTTGCCAGCGTATAAAAGCTGCGGCAGTGGTGAGGAAGGCCAGAGCGAGCCAGCCTTCCCAGCACAGC
TGTAGTTTAAACGCGTTGCCATAACTTCGTATAGGATACTTTATACGAAGTTATCTGCATGCTAGGTTGC
CGGGAACGGTGCATTGGAACGCGCATTCCCCGTGTTAATTAACAGGTAAGTGTCTTCCTCCTGTTTCCTT
CCCCTGCTATTCTGCTCAACCTTCCTATCAGAAACTGCAGTATCTGTATTTTTGCTAGGGGATCCCGCCA
CCATGGGCTCTGAACTGATTAAGGAGAACATGCACATGAAGCTGTACATGGAGGGAACTGTGGATAACCA
TCATTTCAAGTGTACCAGCGAGGGTGAGGGTAAGCCCTACGAGGGAACCCAGACTATGAGAATTAAAGTT
GTGGAGGGAGGTCCGCTGCCTTTCGCCTTTGACATCCTCGCGACCAGCTTCTTGTACGGCAGCAAGACTT
TTATCAACCACACTCAAGGTATCCCTGACTTTTTTAAGCAAAGTTTTCCTGAGGGATTCACCTGGGAAAG
AGTAACCACATACGAAGATGGGGGAGTCCTCACAGCCACTCAAGATACATCCCTTCAAGATGGTTGTTTG
ATCTATAACGTTAAAATCCGCGGAGTGAACTTCACCAGCAACGGACCCGTTATGCAAAAAAAAACTCTCG
GATGGGAGGCCTTCACCGAGACGTTGTATCCTGCAGATGGCGGCTTGGAAGGGCGCAATGATATGGCCCT
GAAGCTGGTTGGCGGTAGTCATCTGATCGCTAATATCAAAACCACATACAGAAGCAAAAAGCCGGCAAAG
AACCTGAAGATGCCTGGTGTGTACTACGTTGATTACCGACTGGAAAGAATTAAAGAGGCTAATAACGAGA
CATATGTGGAGCAGCACGAGGTAGCCGTAGCCAGATACTGCGACCTGCCAAGCAAACTTGGGCACAAACT
TAACTAGAGCGGCCCCTCTCGAGCCTCTAGAACTATAGTGAGTCGTATTACGTAGATCCAGACATGATAA
GATACATTGATGAGTTTGGACAAACCACAACTAGAATGCAGTGAAAAAAATGCTTTATTTGTGAAATTTG
TGATGCTATTGCTTTATTTGTAACCATTATAAGCTGCAATAAACAAGAGATCTGCGAAGATACGGCCACG
GGTGCTCTTGATCCTGTGGCTGATTTTGGACTGTGCTGCTCGCAGCTGCTGATGAATCACATACTTCCTC
CATTTTCTTCCACTGATTGACTGTTATAATTTCCCTAATTTCCAGGTCAAGGTGCTGTGCATTGTGGTAA
TAGATGTGACATGACGTCACTTCCAAAGGACCAATGAACATGTCTGACCAATTTCATATAATGTGAAAAC
GATTTTCATAGGCAGAATAAATAACATTTAAATTAAACTGGGCATCAGCGCAATTCAATTGGTTTGGTAA
TAGCAAGGGAAAATAGAATGAAGTGATCTCCAAAAAATAAGTACTTTTTGACTGTAAATAAAATTGTAAG
GAGTAAAAAGTACTTTTTTTTCTAAAAAAATGTAATTAAGTAAAAGTAAAAGTATTGATTTTTAATTGTA
CTCAAGTAAAGTAAAAATCCCCAAAAATAATACTTAAGTACAGTAATCAAGTAAAATTACTCAAGTACTT
TACACCTCTGGTTCTTGACCCCCTACCTTCAGCAAGCCCAGCAGATCCACTAGTTCTAGAGCGGCCGCCA
CCGCGGTGGAGCTCCAGCTTTTGTTCCCTTTAGTGAGGGTTAATTGCGCGCTTGGCGTAATCATGGTCAT
AGCTGTTTCCTGTGTGAAATTGTTATCCGCTCACAATTCCACACAACATACGAGCCGGAAGCATAAAGTG
TAAAGCCTGGGGTGCCTAATGAGTGAGCTAACTCACATTAATTGCGTTGCGCTCACTGCCCGCTTTCCAG
TCGGGAAACCTGTCGTGCCAGCTGCATTAATGAATCGGCCAACGCGCGGGGAGAGGCGGTTTGCGTATTG
GGCGCTCTTCCGCTTCCTCGCTCACTGACTCGCTGCGCTCGGTCGTTCGGCTGCGGCGAGCGGTATCAGC
TCACTCAAAGGCGGTAATACGGTTATCCACAGAATCAGGGGATAACGCAGGAAAGAACATGTGAGCAAAA
GGCCAGCAAAAGGCCAGGAACCGTAAAAAGGCCGCGTTGCTGGCGTTTTTCCATAGGCTCCGCCCCCCTG
ACGAGCATCACAAAAATCGACGCTCAAGTCAGAGGTGGCGAAACCCGACAGGACTATAAAGATACCAGGC
GTTTCCCCCTGGAAGCTCCCTCGTGCGCTCTCCTGTTCCGACCCTGCCGCTTACCGGATACCTGTCCGCC
TTTCTCCCTTCGGGAAGCGTGGCGCTTTCTCATAGCTCACGCTGTAGGTATCTCAGTTCGGTGTAGGTCG
TTCGCTCCAAGCTGGGCTGTGTGCACGAACCCCCCGTTCAGCCCGACCGCTGCGCCTTATCCGGTAACTA
TCGTCTTGAGTCCAACCCGGTAAGACACGACTTATCGCCACTGGCAGCAGCCACTGGTAACAGGATTAGC
AGAGCGAGGTATGTAGGCGGTGCTACAGAGTTCTTGAAGTGGTGGCCTAACTACGGCTACACTAGAAGAA
CAGTATTTGGTATCTGCGCTCTGCTGAAGCCAGTTACCTTCGGAAAAAGAGTTGGTAGCTCTTGATCCGG
CAAACAAACCACCGCTGGTAGCGGTGGTTTTTTTGTTTGCAAGCAGCAGATTACGCGCAGAAAAAAAGGA
TCTCAAGAAGATCCTTTGATCTTTTCTACGGGGTCTGACGCTCAGTGGAACGAAAACTCACGTTAAGGCA
TTTTGGTCATGAGATTATCAAAAAGGATCTTCACCTAGATCCTTTTAAATTAAAAATGAAGTTTTAAATC
AATCTAAAGTATATATGAGTAAACTTGGTCTGACAGTTACCAATGCTTAATCAGTGAGGCACCTATCTCA
GCGATCTGTCTATTTCGTTCATCCATAGTTGCCTGACTCCCCGTCGTGTAGATAACTACGATACGGGAGG
GCTTACCATCTGGCCCCAGTGCTGCAATGATACCGCGAGACCCACGCTCACCGGCTCCAGATTTATCAGC
AATAAACCAGCCAGCCGGAAGGGCCGAGCGCAGAAGTGGTCCTGCAACTTTATCCGCCTCCATCCAGTCT
ATTAATTGTTGCCGGGAAGCTAGAGTAAGTAGTTCGCCAGTTAATAGTTTGCGCAACGTTGTTGCCATTG
CTACAGGCATCGTGGTGTCACGCTCGTCGTTTGGTATGGCTTCATTCAGCTCCGGTTCCCAACGATCAAG
GCGAGTTACATGATCCCCCATGTTGTGCAAAAAAGCGGTTAGCTCCTTCGGTCCTCCGATCGTTGTCAGA
AGTAAGTTGGCCGCAGTGTTATCACTCATGGTTATGGCAGCACTGCATAATTCTCTTACTGTCATGCCAT
CCGTAAGATGCTTTTCTGTGACTGGTGAGTACTCAACCAAGTCATTCTGAGAATAGTGTATGCGGCGACC
GAGTTGCTCTTGCCCGGCGTCAATACGGGATAATACCGCGCCACATAGCAGAACTTTAAAAGTGCTCATC
ATTGGAAAACGTTCTTCGGGGCGAAAACTCTCAAGGATCTTACCGCTGTTGAGATCCAGTTCGATGTAAC
CCACTCGTGCACCCAACTGATCTTCAGCATCTTTTACTTTCACCAGCGTTTCTGGGTGAGCAAAAACAGG
AAGGCAAAATGCCGCAAAAAAGGGAATAAGGGCGACACGGAAATGTTGAATACTCATACTCTTCCTTTTT
CAATATTATTGAAGCATTTATCAGGGTTATTGTCTCATGAGCGGATACATATTTGAATGTATTTAGAAAA
ATAAACAAATAGGGGTTCCGCGCACATTTCCCCGAAAAGTGCCACCTAAATTGTAAGCGTTAATATTTTG
TTAAAATTCGCGTTAAATTTTTGTTAAATCAGCTCATTTTTTAACCAATAGGCCGAAATCGGCAAAATCC
CTTATAAATCAAAAGAATAGACCGAGATAGGGT
[37 nt withheld, positions 6684-6720]
AAAGAACGTGGACTCCAACGTCAAAGG
[49 nt withheld, positions 6748-6796]
T
[86 nt withheld, positions 6798-6883]
GCTGGCTAAGAACTCATCAGCCTCCCCGGTCCATCTACCCACGTACCAATGCACCAATTGGCCACAATGA
CGGCTACTACATGGTGCCATTCCTTCCTCTTTATAGGAATGGAGACTACCTCCTGTCCAACAATGCTCTT
GGATACGAGTACGCCTACCTGTTGGACCCAGGTCATTGCACAACACCAGAAATGCCCTCTGATCTGCAAA
AGACGTGAATATCTGTTCAGACACCCATATCCACTCTGTTCCACACAGGTCAGAGGTTTGTCCAGGAGTT
CTTGACAGAGGTGTAAAAAGTACTCAAAAATTTTACTCAAGTGAAAGTACAAGTACTTAGGGAAAATTTT
ACTCAATTAAAAGTAAAAGTATCTGGCTAGAATCTTACTTGAGTAAAAGTAAAAAAGTACTCCATTAAAA
TTGTACTTGAGTATTAAGGAAGTAAAAGTAAAAGCAAGAAAGAAAACTAGAGATTCTTGTTTAAGCTTTT
AATCTCAAAAAACATTAAATGAAATGCATACAAGGTTTTATCCTGCTTTAGAACTGTTTGTATTTAATTA
TCAAACTATAAGACAGACAATCTAATGCCAGTACACGCTACTCAAAGTTGTAAAACCTCAGATTTAACTT
CAGTAGAAGCTGATTCTCAAAATTGTTAGTGTCAAGCCTAGCTCTTTTGGGGCTGAAAAGCAATCCTGCA
GTGCTGAAAAGCCTCTCACAGGCAGCCGATGCGGGAAGAGGTGTATTAGTCTTGATAGAGAGGCTGCAAA
TAGCAGGAAACGTGAGCAGAGACTCCCTGGTGTCTGAAACACAGGCCAGATGGGCCCTCGAG
Features (pLannotate 1.2.2; 26 found; start..end, strand, type, name):
     37..57      +  protein_bind   attB4: mutant version of attB; core recombination site for the Gateway® BP reaction BP Clonase™
     41..160     +  protein_bind   attR1: mutant version of attR; recombination site for the Gateway® LR reaction LR Clonase™
    201..506     -  CDS            ccdB: CcdB, a bacterial toxin that poisons DNA gyrase; ccdB; Plasmids containing the ccdB gene cannot be propagated in standard E. coli strains.
    511..669     -  CDS            ccdA (fragment): CCDA_ECO57 - Also known as H, letA. Experimental evidence at protein level: Swiss-Prot protein existence level 1. Antitoxin component of a type II toxin-antitoxin (TA) system which inhibits the post-segregational killing (PSK) of plasmid-free cells, also referred to as a plasmid addiction system. Binds to and blocks the activity of CcdB; will also remove bound CcdB protein from the CcdB-GyrA complex by forming a CcdA-CcdB complex, a process termed rejuvenation. Functions as a transcriptional corepressor for the ccdAB operon, repression also requires CcdB (By similarity). From Escherichia coli
    826..1506    -  CDS            CmR: chloramphenicol acetyltransferase confers resistance to chloramphenicol
   1507..1536    -  promoter       cat promoter (fragment): promoter of the E. coli cat gene encoding chloramphenicol acetyltransferase
   1560..1590    -  promoter       lac UV5 promoter: E. coli lac promoter with an "up" mutation
   1615..1738    -  protein_bind   attR3: mutant version of attR; recombination site for the Gateway® LR reaction LR Clonase™
   1742..1762    +  CDS            lacZα (fragment): LacZα fragment of β-galactosidase; lacZ fragment
   1778..1912    -  polyA_signal   SV40 poly(A) signal: SV40 polyadenylation signal
   1935..2018    -  CDS            large T antigen (fragment): large T antigen from SV40 (simian virus 40)
   2681..2714    +  protein_bind   lox2272: Cre-mediated recombination occurs in the 8-bp core sequence (GGATACTT). lox2272 sites are compatible with each other, but incompatible with loxP or loxN sites (Lee and Saito, 1988). Cre recombinase
   2879..3574    +  CDS            TagBFP: TagBFP is a basic (constitutively fluorescent) blue fluorescent protein published in 2008, derived from Entacmaea quadricolor. It is reported to be a very rapidly-maturing monomer with very low acid sensitivity.
   3603..3620    -  promoter       T7 promoter (fragment): promoter for bacteriophage T7 RNA polymerase
   3625..3757    -  polyA_signal   SV40 poly(A) signal: SV40 polyadenylation signal
   4314..4354    -  misc_feature   MCS (fragment): pBluescript multiple cloning site
   4367..4385    -  promoter       T3 promoter: promoter for bacteriophage T3 RNA polymerase
   4430..4446    -  protein_bind   lac operator: The lac repressor binds to the lac operator to inhibit transcription in E. coli. This inhibition can be relieved by adding lactose or isopropyl-β-D-thiogalactopyranoside (IPTG). lac repressor encoded by lacI
   4454..4484    -  promoter       lac promoter: promoter for the E. coli lac operon
   4499..4520    -  protein_bind   CAP binding site: CAP binding activates transcription in the presence of cAMP. E. coli catabolite activator protein
   4533..4625    -  CDS            lacI (fragment): lac repressor; lacI; The lac repressor binds to the lac operator to inhibit transcription in E. coli. This inhibition can be relieved by adding lactose or isopropyl-β-D-thiogalactopyranoside (IPTG).
   4808..5396    -  rep_origin     ori: high-copy-number ColE1/pMB1/pBR322/pUC origin of replication
   5567..6427    -  CDS            AmpR: β-lactamase; bla; confers resistance to ampicillin, carbenicillin, and related antibiotics
   6428..6532    -  promoter       AmpR promoter: bla
   6558..6883    -  rep_origin     M13 ori (fragment) (sequence partly withheld): M13 bacteriophage origin of replication; arrow indicates direction of (+) strand synthesis
   6886..7170    +  CDS            tyr (fragment): TYRO_ORYLA - Also known as tyro. Experimental evidence at transcript level: Swiss-Prot protein existence level 2. This is a copper-containing oxidase that functions in the formation of pigments such as melanins and other polyphenolic compounds. From Oryzias latipes (Japanese rice fish) (Japanese killifish).
