[The description below was written by a language model from this plasmid's Addgene catalogue record and pLannotate feature annotations shown in this document.]
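Description:
pCB24 pDEST crybb1:TagBFP is an empty Gateway destination vector for Tol2 transposon-based transgenesis, built on the pDestTol2pA2 backbone and deposited as part of a plasmid toolkit for zebrafish and other species. It carries no gene of interest. Instead, it has a Gateway LR cassette flanked by attR-type sites, annotated as an attR1-like site overlapping an attB4 core and an attR3 site, which suggests the R4-R3 arrangement used for multisite assembly. The cassette holds the ccdB gyrase toxin gene, a ccdA fragment and a chloramphenicol acetyltransferase gene. LR recombination replaces this cassette with the user's entry-clone elements, and loss of ccdB then counter-selects unrecombined backbone in standard E. coli. The unrecombined vector must therefore be kept in a ccdB-tolerant strain, under chloramphenicol and ampicillin selection. An SV40 poly(A) signal lies next to the cassette, positioned to terminate the assembled transgene.

Downstream is a second, independent unit: a TagBFP coding sequence followed by its own SV40 poly(A) signal. The construct name indicates that it is driven by crybb1 (a beta-crystallin gene) regulatory sequence, although the automated feature table does not annotate that promoter. Such a cassette typically serves as a blue fluorescent lens marker for identifying transgene carriers independently of the cargo's expression. A single lox2272 site is annotated upstream of TagBFP, and the record does not explain its role. The Tol2 arms are not annotated either, though the medaka tyrosinase fragment hit probably reflects Tol2-derived sequence. The bacterial backbone provides a high-copy ColE1/pUC origin, AmpR, an M13 origin fragment and residual pBluescript lac, T3 and T7 elements.
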