Addgene plasmid #195987: pCB24 pDEST crybb1:TagBFP
Purpose: (Empty Backbone) Transgenesis backbone
Depositing lab: Markus Affolter & Christian Mosimann. Depositing organization: University of Basel. Publication: Next-generation plasmids for transgenesis in zebrafish and beyond. Kemmler CL, Moran HR, Murray BF, Scoresby A, Klem JR, Eckert RL, Lepovsky E, Bertho S, Nieuwenhuize S, Burger S, D'Agati G, Betz C, Puller AC, Felker A, Ditrychova K, Botschi S, Affolter M, Rohner N, Lovely CB, Kwan KM, Burger A, Mosimann C. Development. 2023 Mar 28:dev.201531. doi: 10.1242/dev.201531. PubMed 36975217.
Backbone
  Vector backbone: pDestTol2pA2
  Vector type: Other
  Selectable markers: ccdB
Growth in bacteria
  Bacterial resistance: Chloramphenicol and Ampicillin, 25 & 100 μg/mL
  Growth temperature: 37°C
  Growth strain: ccdB Survival
  Copy number: High Copy
Gene/Insert
  Gene/Insert name: None
Terms and licenses: Academic/Nonprofit Terms; Industry Terms: Not Available to Industry
Depositor comments: Please visit https://www.biorxiv.org/content/10.1101/2022.12.13.520107v1.article-info for bioRxiv preprint.
How to cite: pCB24 pDEST crybb1:TagBFP was a gift from Markus Affolter & Christian Mosimann (Addgene plasmid # 195987 ; http://n2t.net/addgene:195987 ; RRID:Addgene_195987)
